>Addgene plasmid #178126 | HNRNPA2B1_Halo_C_allele | addgene full sequence | sequence record 349330 | Addgene NGS Result
CGCCTCTCCCCGCGCGTTGGCCGATTCATTAATGCAGCTGGCACGACAGGTTTCCCGACTGGAAAGCGGG
CAGTGAGCGCAACGCAATTAATGTGAGTTAGCTCACTCATTAGGCACCCCAGGCTTTACACTTTATGCTT
CCGGCTCGTATGTTGTGTGGAATTGTGAGCGGATAACAATTTCACACAGGAAACAGCTATGACCATGATT
ACGCCAAGCTTGCATGCAGGCCTCTGCAGTCGACGGGCCCGGGATCCGATCCAATATTCAAACCATTGCT
TAGCTTATTTTTGAGGTTTTTAGCTAGGAGTAAACTAGCTTTGTCTTGGGCTTGATGTACTTTTAAAAAA
ATCCCTTACTCAGTCCAAATGAGGATGAGAGGGTGAAAGGACCCTTTATTTAAAAGAATAGGGTCAGCCA
CGAAATAAAAATGTCTATGAACCCGAGTAATTTATCTCCTGAGTAATTCTGCTAACTGGCTGCAAAGGAT
TAGGATCTGCTTGTTTAAAAGACTGGATGGATATAAAATAGAATCAACTGTAGTGTTAGGCTGATCATGG
GAAATCAAAGTAAGTTTGTTTTCTCTTGCTGTTCCAACAATTATAGGAAACTATGGTCCAGGAGGCAGTG
GAGGAAGTGGGGGTTATGGTGGGAGGAGCCGATACGGTGGAGGAGGTTCTGGAGGCGGTGGAAGTGGTGG
CGGAGGTAGCGCCGAGATCGGCACCGGCTTTCCCTTCGATCCTCACTACGTGGAAGTGCTGGGCGAGAGA
ATGCACTATGTGGACGTGGGCCCCAGAGATGGAACCCCTGTGCTGTTTCTGCACGGCAACCCTACCAGCA
GCTACGTGTGGCGGAACATCATCCCTCACGTGGCCCCTACACACAGATGTATCGCCCCTGACCTGATCGG
CATGGGCAAGAGCGATAAGCCCGACCTGGGCTACTTCTTCGACGACCACGTGCGGTTCATGGACGCCTTT
ATTGAGGCCCTCGGCCTGGAAGAGGTGGTGCTGGTTATTCACGATTGGGGCAGCGCCCTGGGATTCCACT
GGGCCAAGAGAAACCCCGAGAGAGTGAAGGGAATCGCCTTCATGGAATTCATCAGGCCCATTCCTACCTG
GGACGAGTGGCCTGAGTTCGCCAGAGAGACATTCCAGGCCTTCAGAACCACCGACGTGGGCAGAAAGCTG
ATCATCGACCAGAACGTGTTCATCGAGGGCACCCTGCCTATGGGAGTCGTCAGACCACTGACCGAGGTGG
AAATGGACCACTACAGAGAGCCCTTTCTGAACCCCGTGGACCGGGAACCTCTTTGGAGATTCCCCAACGA
GCTGCCCATTGCCGGCGAGCCTGCTAATATTGTGGCCCTGGTGGAAGAGTACATGGACTGGCTGCATCAG
AGCCCCGTGCCTAAGCTGCTGTTTTGGGGAACACCCGGCGTGCTGATTCCTCCTGCTGAAGCTGCCAGAC
TGGCCAAGAGCCTGCCTAATTGCAAGGCCGTGGATATCGGCCCTGGCCTGAATCTGCTGCAAGAGGACAA
CCCCGATCTGATCGGCTCCGAGATTGCCAGATGGCTGAGCACCCTGGAAATCAGCGGATAAGCTTCTTCC
TATTTGCCATGGGTAAGTAGCTTTTGAGTTTTACAATTATTATTATCTTGGGAGACATAGCTGCAGGAGT
AAAAGCTTTTTAGGATCATGTTATCTTTCCTTAAAATCTGGTTAGATGGATAATTTCATAACCTATTTTT
TTTTTACTCTTTACTTCTGTTGAAACAGGCTTCACTGTATAAATAGGAGAGGATGAGAGCCCAGAGGTAA
CAGAACAGCTTCAGGTTATCGAAATAACAATGTTAAGGAAACTCTTATCTCAGTCATGCATAAATATGCA
GTGATATGGCAGAAGACACCAGAGCAGATGCAGAGAGCCATTTTGTGAATGGATTGGATTATTTAATAAC
ATTACCTTACTGTGGAGGAAGGATTGTAAAAAAAAATGCCTCCAATATCTAGATGCATTCGCGAGGTACC
GAGCTCGAATTCACTGGCCGTCGTTTTACAACGTCGTGACTGGGAAAACCCTGGCGTTACCCAACTTAAT
CGCCTTGCAGCACATCCCCCTTTCGCCAGCTGGCGTAATAGCGAAGAGGCCCGCACCGATCGCCCTTCCC
AACAGTTGCGCAGCCTGAATGGCGAATGGCGCCTGATGCGGTATTTTCTCCTTACGCATCTGTGCGGTAT
TTCACACCGCATATGGTGCACTCTCAGTACAATCTGCTCTGATGCCGCATAGTTAAGCCAGCCCCGACAC
CCGCCAACACCCGCTGACGCGCCCTGACGGGCTTGTCTGCTCCCGGCATCCGCTTACAGACAAGCTGTGA
CCGTCTCCGGGAGCTGCATGTGTCAGAGGTTTTCACCGTCATCACCGAAACGCGCGAGACGAAAGGGCCT
CGTGATACGCCTATTTTTATAGGTTAATGTCATGATAATAATGGTTTCTTAGACGTCAGGTGGCACTTTT
CGGGGAAATGTGCGCGGAACCCCTATTTGTTTATTTTTCTAAATACATTCAAATATGTATCCGCTCATGA
GACAATAACCCTGATAAATGCTTCAATAATATTGAAAAAGGAAGAGTATGAGTATTCAACATTTCCGTGT
CGCCCTTATTCCCTTTTTTGCGGCATTTTGCCTTCCTGTTTTTGCTCACCCAGAAACGCTGGTGAAAGTA
AAAGATGCTGAAGATCAGTTGGGTGCACGAGTGGGTTACATCGAACTGGATCTCAACAGCGGTAAGATCC
TTGAGAGTTTTCGCCCCGAAGAACGTTTTCCAATGATGAGCACTTTTAAAGTTCTGCTATGTGGCGCGGT
ATTATCCCGTATTGACGCCGGGCAAGAGCAACTCGGTCGCCGCATACACTATTCTCAGAATGACTTGGTT
GAGTACTCACCAGTCACAGAAAAGCATCTTACGGATGGCATGACAGTAAGAGAATTATGCAGTGCTGCCA
TAACCATGAGTGATAACACTGCGGCCAACTTACTTCTGACAACGATCGGAGGACCGAAGGAGCTAACCGC
TTTTTTGCACAACATGGGGGATCATGTAACTCGCCTTGATCGTTGGGAACCGGAGCTGAATGAAGCCATA
CCAAACGACGAGCGTGACACCACGATGCCTGTAGCAATGGCAACAACGTTGCGCAAACTATTAACTGGCG
AACTACTTACTCTAGCTTCCCGGCAACAATTAATAGACTGGATGGAGGCGGATAAAGTTGCAGGACCACT
TCTGCGCTCGGCCCTTCCGGCTGGCTGGTTTATTGCTGATAAATCTGGAGCCGGTGAGCGTGGATCTCGC
GGTATCATTGCAGCACTGGGGCCAGATGGTAAGCCCTCCCGTATCGTAGTTATCTACACGACGGGGAGTC
AGGCAACTATGGATGAACGAAATAGACAGATCGCTGAGATAGGTGCCTCACTGATTAAGCATTGGTAACT
GTCAGACCAAGTTTACTCATATATACTTTAGATTGATTTAAAACTTCATTTTTAATTTAAAAGGATCTAG
GTGAAGATCCTTTTTGATAATCTCATGACCAAAATCCCTTAACGTGAGTTTTCGTTCCACTGAGCGTCAG
ACCCCGTAGAAAAGATCAAAGGATCTTCTTGAGATCCTTTTTTTCTGCGCGTAATCTGCTGCTTGCAAAC
AAAAAAACCACCGCTACCAGCGGTGGTTTGTTTGCCGGATCAAGAGCTACCAACTCTTTTTCCGAAGGTA
ACTGGCTTCAGCAGAGCGCAGATACCAAATACTGTTCTTCTAGTGTAGCCGTAGTTAGGCCACCACTTCA
AGAACTCTGTAGCACCGCCTACATACCTCGCTCTGCTAATCCTGTTACCAGTGGCTGCTGCCAGTGGCGA
TAAGTCGTGTCTTACCGGGTTGGACTCAAGACGATAGTTACCGGATAAGGCGCAGCGGTCGGGCTGAACG
GGGGGTTCGTGCACACAGCCCAGCTTGGAGCGAACGACCTACACCGAACTGAGATACCTACAGCGTGAGC
TATGAGAAAGCGCCACGCTTCCCGAAGGGAGAAAGGCGGACAGGTATCCGGTAAGCGGCAGGGTCGGAAC
AGGAGAGCGCACGAGGGAGCTTCCAGGGGGAAACGCCTGGTATCTTTATAGTCCTGTCGGGTTTCGCCAC
CTCTGACTTGAGCGTCGATTTTTGTGATGCTCGTCAGGGGGGCGGAGCCTATGGAAAAACGCCAGCAACG
CGGCCTTTTTACGGTTCCTGGCCTTTTGCTGGCCTTTTGCTCACATGTTCTTTCCTGCGTTATCCCCTGA
TTCTGTGGATAACCGTATTACCGCCTTTGAGTGAGCTGATACCGCTCGCCGCAGCCGAACGACCGAGCGC
AGCGAGTCAGTGAGCGAGGAAGCGGAAGAGCGCCCAATACGCAAAC
Features (pLannotate 1.2.2; 11 found; start..end, strand, type, name):
     89..110     +  protein_bind   CAP binding site: CAP binding activates transcription in the presence of cAMP. E. coli catabolite activator protein
    125..155     +  promoter       lac promoter: promoter for the E. coli lac operon
    163..179     +  protein_bind   lac operator: The lac repressor binds to the lac operator to inhibit transcription in E. coli. This inhibition can be relieved by adding lactose or isopropyl-β-D-thiogalactopyranoside (IPTG). lac repressor encoded by lacI
    711..1586    +  CDS            dhaA: DHAA_PSEPV - Experimental evidence at protein level: Swiss-Prot protein existence level 1. Catalyzes hydrolytic cleavage of carbon-halogen bonds in halogenated aliphatic compounds, leading to the formation of the corresponding primary alcohols, halide ions and protons. Has a broad substrate specificity, as it is able to dehalogenate mono- and di- chlorinated and brominated alkanes (up to at least C10), and the two isomers of 1,3-dichloropropene to 3-chloroallyl alcohol; the highest activity was found with 1,2-dibromoethane, while no activity was observed with the analog 1,2-dichloroethane. Fro
   2039..2196    +  CDS            lacZα (fragment): LacZα fragment of β-galactosidase; lacZ fragment
   2202..2301    -  misc_feature   bom (fragment): basis of mobility region from pBR322
   2403..2438    -  CDS            rop (fragment): Rop protein, which maintains plasmids at low copy number; rop
   2533..2637    +  promoter       AmpR promoter: bla
   2638..3498    +  CDS            AmpR: β-lactamase; bla; confers resistance to ampicillin, carbenicillin, and related antibiotics
   3669..4257    +  rep_origin     ori: high-copy-number ColE1/pMB1/pBR322/pUC origin of replication
   4440..76      +  CDS            lacI (fragment) (across the origin): lac repressor; lacI; The lac repressor binds to the lac operator to inhibit transcription in E. coli. This inhibition can be relieved by adding lactose or isopropyl-β-D-thiogalactopyranoside (IPTG).
