[The description below was written by a language model from this plasmid's Addgene catalogue record and pLannotate feature annotations shown in this document.]
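Description:
HNRNPA2B1_Halo_C_allele is a donor vector built on the pUC57-BsaI-Free cloning backbone, intended to supply the repair template for endogenous tagging of the human HNRNPA2B1 gene at its C-terminus with HaloTag. It is a bacterial plasmid of about 4.5 kb, propagated in E. coli at high copy from a ColE1/pUC-type origin and selected with ampicillin through the β-lactamase gene and its own promoter. The remaining annotated backbone elements are typical pUC remnants: the CAP binding site, lac promoter and lac operator, a lacZα fragment interrupted by the insert, and short fragments of lacI, rop and the bom region. None of these has a role in the tagging itself.

The payload lies between the lac regulatory region and the lacZα fragment. Its only annotated feature is an open reading frame matched to the bacterial haloalkane dehalogenase DhaA, the enzyme from which HaloTag was engineered. HaloTag binds chloroalkane ligands covalently, so a fusion protein can be labelled with fluorescent dyes or captured on affinity resins. Several hundred bases of unannotated sequence flank this coding region on each side. These are presumably HNRNPA2B1 genomic homology arms that direct in-frame insertion at the end of the coding sequence, but the feature table does not identify them, nor any linker. No mammalian promoter, polyadenylation signal or selection cassette is annotated, which fits a design where the tagged protein is expressed from the native locus. The record does not state the nuclease or guide used with the donor. The construct comes from an iPSC-focused neurodegenerative disease initiative, suggesting use in making tagged human cell lines for studying this RNA-binding protein.
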