Addgene plasmid #178126: HNRNPA2B1_Halo_C_allele
Purpose: Donor vector for endogenous tagging of human HNRNPA2B1 at the C-terminus with halotag
Depositing lab: iPSC Neurodegenerative Disease Initiative (iNDI) & Michael Ward. Depositing organization: National Institute of Neurological Disorders and Strokes (NINDS).
Backbone
  Vector backbone: pUC57-BsaI-Free
  Vector type: Donor vector
Growth in bacteria
  Bacterial resistance: Ampicillin, 100 μg/mL
  Growth temperature: 37°C
  Growth strain: DH5alpha
  Copy number: High Copy
Gene/Insert
  Gene/Insert name: Halotag (alt name: HNRNPA2B1)
  Species: H. sapiens (human)
  Entrez Gene: HNRNPA2B1 (a.k.a. HNRNPA2, HNRNPB1, HNRPA2, HNRPA2B1, HNRPB1, IBMPFD2, OPMD2, RNPA2, SNRPB1)
  Cloning method: Unknown
Terms and licenses: Academic/Nonprofit Terms; Industry Terms: Not Available to Industry
How to cite: HNRNPA2B1_Halo_C_allele was a gift from iPSC Neurodegenerative Disease Initiative (iNDI) & Michael Ward (Addgene plasmid # 178126 ; http://n2t.net/addgene:178126 ; RRID:Addgene_178126)
