>Addgene plasmid #178126 | HNRNPA2B1_Halo_C_allele | depositor partial sequence | sequence record 345763 | insert
ATTCAAACCATTGCTTAGCTTATTTTTGAGGTTTTTAGCTAGGAGTAAACTAGCTTTGTCTTGGGCTTGA
TGTACTTTTAAAAAAATCCCTTACTCAGTCCAAATGAGGATGAGAGGGTGAAAGGACCCTTTATTTAAAA
GAATAGGGTCAGCCACGAAATAAAAATGTCTATGAACCCGAGTAATTTATCTCCTGAGTAATTCTGCTAA
CTGGCTGCAAAGGATTAGGATCTGCTTGTTTAAAAGACTGGATGGATATAAAATAGAATCAACTGTAGTG
TTAGGCTGATCATGGGAAATCAAAGTAAGTTTGTTTTCTCTTGCTGTTCCAACAATTATAGGAAACTATG
GTCCAGGAGGCAGTGGAGGAAGTGGGGGTTATGGTGGGAGGAGCCGATACGGTGGAGGAGGTTCTGGAGG
CGGTGGAAGTGGTGGCGGAGGTAGCGCCGAGATCGGCACCGGCTTTCCCTTCGATCCTCACTACGTGGAA
GTGCTGGGCGAGAGAATGCACTATGTGGACGTGGGCCCCAGAGATGGAACCCCTGTGCTGTTTCTGCACG
GCAACCCTACCAGCAGCTACGTGTGGCGGAACATCATCCCTCACGTGGCCCCTACACACAGATGTATCGC
CCCTGACCTGATCGGCATGGGCAAGAGCGATAAGCCCGACCTGGGCTACTTCTTCGACGACCACGTGCGG
TTCATGGACGCCTTTATTGAGGCCCTCGGCCTGGAAGAGGTGGTGCTGGTTATTCACGATTGGGGCAGCG
CCCTGGGATTCCACTGGGCCAAGAGAAACCCCGAGAGAGTGAAGGGAATCGCCTTCATGGAATTCATCAG
GCCCATTCCTACCTGGGACGAGTGGCCTGAGTTCGCCAGAGAGACATTCCAGGCCTTCAGAACCACCGAC
GTGGGCAGAAAGCTGATCATCGACCAGAACGTGTTCATCGAGGGCACCCTGCCTATGGGAGTCGTCAGAC
CACTGACCGAGGTGGAAATGGACCACTACAGAGAGCCCTTTCTGAACCCCGTGGACCGGGAACCTCTTTG
GAGATTCCCCAACGAGCTGCCCATTGCCGGCGAGCCTGCTAATATTGTGGCCCTGGTGGAAGAGTACATG
GACTGGCTGCATCAGAGCCCCGTGCCTAAGCTGCTGTTTTGGGGAACACCCGGCGTGCTGATTCCTCCTG
CTGAAGCTGCCAGACTGGCCAAGAGCCTGCCTAATTGCAAGGCCGTGGATATCGGCCCTGGCCTGAATCT
GCTGCAAGAGGACAACCCCGATCTGATCGGCTCCGAGATTGCCAGATGGCTGAGCACCCTGGAAATCAGC
GGATAAGCTTCTTCCTATTTGCCATGGGTAAGTAGCTTTTGAGTTTTACAATTATTATTATCTTGGGAGA
CATAGCTGCAGGAGTAAAAGCTTTTTAGGATCATGTTATCTTTCCTTAAAATCTGGTTAGATGGATAATT
TCATAACCTATTTTTTTTTTACTCTTTACTTCTGTTGAAACAGGCTTCACTGTATAAATAGGAGAGGATG
AGAGCCCAGAGGTAACAGAACAGCTTCAGGTTATCGAAATAACAATGTTAAGGAAACTCTTATCTCAGTC
ATGCATAAATATGCAGTGATATGGCAGAAGACACCAGAGCAGATGCAGAGAGCCATTTTGTGAATGGATT
GGATTATTTAATAACATTACCTTACTGTGGAGGAAGGATTGTAAAAAAAAATGCCT
